>Addgene plasmid #62449 | ColorfulCell | depositor full sequence | sequence record 102510 | Full Sequence
CATGATATCAAACGCGTAACTCGAGTAGTTATTAATAGTAATCAATTACGGGGTCATTAGTTCATAGCCC
ATATATGGAGTTCCGCGTTACATAACTTACGGTAAATGGCCCGCCTGGCTGACCGCCCAACGACCCCCGC
CCATTGACGTCAATAATGACGTATGTTCCCATAGTAACGCCAATAGGGACTTTCCATTGACGTCAATGGG
TGGAGTATTTACGGTAAACTGCCCACTTGGCAGTACATCAAGTGTATCATATGCCAAGTACGCCCCCTAT
TGACGTCAATGACGGTAAATGGCCCGCCTGGCATTATGCCCAGTACATGACCTTATGGGACTTTCCTACT
TGGCAGTACATCTACGTATTAGTCATCGCTATTACCATGGTGATGCGGTTTTGGCAGTACATCAATGGGC
GTGGATAGCGGTTTGACTCACGGGGATTTCCAAGTCTCCACCCCATTGACGTCAATGGGAGTTTGTTTTG
GCACCAAAATCAACGGGACTTTCCAAAATGTCGTAACAACTCCGCCCCATTGACGCAAATGGGCGGTAGG
CGTGTACGGTGGGAGGTCTATATAAGCAGAGCTGGTTTAGTGAACCGTCAGATCCGCTAGGGATCTCAGC
TGGTCGAGATGAAGTCGCCGCCCCTCGTGCTGGCCGCCCTGGTGGCCTGCATCATCGTCTTGGGCTTCAA
CTACTGGATTGCGGTCGAGATGGTGAGCAAGGGCGAGGAGCTGTTCACCGGGGTGGTGCCCATCCTGGTC
GAGCTGGACGGCGACGTAAACGGCCACAAGTTCAGCGTGTCCGGCGAGGGCGAGGGCGATGCCACCTACG
GCAAGCTGACCCTGAAGTTCATCTGCACCACCGGCAAGCTGCCCGTGCCCTGGCCCACCCTCGTGACCAC
CTTCGGCTACGGCCTGATGTGCTTCGCCCGCTACCCCGACCACATGAAGCAGCACGACTTCTTCAAGTCC
GCCATGCCCGAAGGCTACGTCCAGGAGCGCACCATCTTCTTCAAGGACGACGGCAACTACAAGACCCGCG
CCGAGGTGAAGTTCGAGGGCGACACCCTGGTGAACCGCATCGAGCTGAAGGGCATCGACTTCAAGGAGGA
CGGCAACATCCTGGGGCACAAGCTGGAGTACAACTACAACAGCCACAACGTCTATATCATGGCCGACAAG
CAGAAGAACGGCATCAAGGTGAACTTCAAGATCCGCCACAACATCGAGGACGGCAGCGTGCAGCTCGCCG
ACCACTACCAGCAGAACACCCCCATCGGCGACGGCCCCGTGCTGCTGCCCGACAACCACTACCTGAGCTA
CCAGTCCGCCCTGAGCAAAGACCCCAACGAGAAGCGCGATCACATGGTCCTGCTGGAGTTCGTGACCGCC
GCCGGGATCACTCTCGGCATGGACGAGCTGTACAAGACAGATCCATGAGTCGAGCTGTGCCTTCTAGTTG
CCAGCCATCTGTTGTTTGCCCCTCCCCCGTGCCTTCCTTGACCCTGGAAGGTGCCACTCCCACTGTCCTT
TCCTAATAAAATGAGGAAATTGCATCGCATTGTCTGAGTAGGTGTCATTCTATTCTGGGGGGTGGGGTGG
GGCAGGACAGCAAGGGGGAGGATTGGGAAGACAATAGCAGGCATGCTGGGGATGCGGTGGGCTCTATGGT
CGAGTAGTTATTAATAGTAATCAATTACGGGGTCATTAGTTCATAGCCCATATATGGAGTTCCGCGTTAC
ATAACTTACGGTAAATGGCCCGCCTGGCTGACCGCCCAACGACCCCCGCCCATTGACGTCAATAATGACG
TATGTTCCCATAGTAACGCCAATAGGGACTTTCCATTGACGTCAATGGGTGGAGTATTTACGGTAAACTG
CCCACTTGGCAGTACATCAAGTGTATCATATGCCAAGTACGCCCCCTATTGACGTCAATGACGGTAAATG
GCCCGCCTGGCATTATGCCCAGTACATGACCTTATGGGACTTTCCTACTTGGCAGTACATCTACGTATTA
GTCATCGCTATTACCATGGTGATGCGGTTTTGGCAGTACATCAATGGGCGTGGATAGCGGTTTGACTCAC
GGGGATTTCCAAGTCTCCACCCCATTGACGTCAATGGGAGTTTGTTTTGGCACCAAAATCAACGGGACTT
TCCAAAATGTCGTAACAACTCCGCCCCATTGACGCAAATGGGCGGTAGGCGTGTACGGTGGGAGGTCTAT
ATAAGCAGAGCTGGTTTAGTGAACCGTCAGATCCGCTAGGGATCTCAGCTGGTCGAGGCCACCATGGGCT
GTATCAAGAGCAAGAGGAAGGACGTCGAGAACGTCGAGGTGAGCAAGGGCGAGGAGCTGTTCACCGGGGT
GGTGCCCATCCTGGTCGAGCTGGACGGCGACGTAAACGGCCACAAGTTCAGCGTGTCCGGCGAGGGCGAG
GGCGATGCCACCTACGGCAAGCTGACCCTGAAGTTCATCTGCACCACCGGCAAGCTGCCCGTGCCCTGGC
CCACCCTCGTGACCACCCTGACCTGGGGCGTGCAGTGCTTCGCCCGCTACCCCGACCACATGAAGCAGCA
CGACTTCTTCAAGTCCGCCATGCCCGAAGGCTACGTCCAGGAGCGCACCATCTTCTTCAAGGACGACGGC
AACTACAAGACCCGCGCCGAGGTGAAGTTCGAGGGCGACACCCTGGTGAACCGCATCGAGCTGAAGGGCA
TCGACTTCAAGGAGGACGGCAACATCCTGGGGCACAAGCTGGAGTACAACGCCATCAGCGACAACGTCTA
TATCACCGCCGACAAGCAGAAGAACGGCATCAAGGCCAACTTCAAGATCCGCCACAACATCGAGGACGGC
AGCGTGCAGCTCGCCGACCACTACCAGCAGAACACCCCCATCGGCGACGGCCCCGTGCTGCTGCCCGACA
ACCACTACCTGAGCACCCAGTCCAAGCTGAGCAAAGACCCCAACGAGAAGCGCGATCACATGGTCCTGCT
GGAGTTCGTGACCGCCGCCGGGATCACTCTCGGCATGGACGAGCTGTACAAGGTCGAGGTGAGCAAGGGC
GAGGAGCTGTTCACCGGGGTGGTGCCCATCCTGGTCGAGCTGGACGGCGACGTAAACGGCCACAAGTTCA
GCGTGTCCGGCGAGGGCGAGGGCGATGCCACCTACGGCAAGCTGACCCTGAAGTTCATCTGCACCACCGG
CAAGCTGCCCGTGCCCTGGCCCACCCTCGTGACCACCCTGACCTGGGGCGTGCAGTGCTTCGCCCGCTAC
CCCGACCACATGAAGCAGCACGACTTCTTCAAGTCCGCCATGCCCGAAGGCTACGTCCAGGAGCGCACCA
TCTTCTTCAAGGACGACGGCAACTACAAGACCCGCGCCGAGGTGAAGTTCGAGGGCGACACCCTGGTGAA
CCGCATCGAGCTGAAGGGCATCGACTTCAAGGAGGACGGCAACATCCTGGGGCACAAGCTGGAGTACAAC
GCCATCAGCGACAACGTCTATATCACCGCCGACAAGCAGAAGAACGGCATCAAGGCCAACTTCAAGATCC
GCCACAACATCGAGGACGGCAGCGTGCAGCTCGCCGACCACTACCAGCAGAACACCCCCATCGGCGACGG
CCCCGTGCTGCTGCCCGACAACCACTACCTGAGCACCCAGTCCAAGCTGAGCAAAGACCCCAACGAGAAG
CGCGATCACATGGTCCTGCTGGAGTTCGTGACCGCCGCCGGGATCACTCTCGGCATGGACGAGCTGTACA
AGGTCGAGAGCTTTGTGATCTCTGGGGTCGAGGTGAGCAAGGGCGAGGAGCTGTTCACCGGGGTGGTGCC
CATCCTGGTCGAGCTGGACGGCGACGTAAACGGCCACAAGTTCAGCGTGTCCGGCGAGGGCGAGGGCGAT
GCCACCTACGGCAAGCTGACCCTGAAGTTCATCTGCACCACCGGCAAGCTGCCCGTGCCCTGGCCCACCC
TCGTGACCACCCTGACCTGGGGCGTGCAGTGCTTCGCCCGCTACCCCGACCACATGAAGCAGCACGACTT
CTTCAAGTCCGCCATGCCCGAAGGCTACGTCCAGGAGCGCACCATCTTCTTCAAGGACGACGGCAACTAC
AAGACCCGCGCCGAGGTGAAGTTCGAGGGCGACACCCTGGTGAACCGCATCGAGCTGAAGGGCATCGACT
TCAAGGAGGACGGCAACATCCTGGGGCACAAGCTGGAGTACAACGCCATCAGCGACAACGTCTATATCAC
CGCCGACAAGCAGAAGAACGGCATCAAGGCCAACTTCAAGATCCGCCACAACATCGAGGACGGCAGCGTG
CAGCTCGCCGACCACTACCAGCAGAACACCCCCATCGGCGACGGCCCCGTGCTGCTGCCCGACAACCACT
ACCTGAGCACCCAGTCCAAGCTGAGCAAAGACCCCAACGAGAAGCGCGATCACATGGTCCTGCTGGAGTT
CGTGACCGCCGCCGGGATCACTCTCGGCATGGACGAGCTGTACAAGTAAGTCGAGCTGTGCCTTCTAGTT
GCCAGCCATCTGTTGTTTGCCCCTCCCCCGTGCCTTCCTTGACCCTGGAAGGTGCCACTCCCACTGTCCT
TTCCTAATAAAATGAGGAAATTGCATCGCATTGTCTGAGTAGGTGTCATTCTATTCTGGGGGGTGGGGTG
GGGCAGGACAGCAAGGGGGAGGATTGGGAAGACAATAGCAGGCATGCTGGGGATGCGGTGGGCTCTATGG
TCGAGTAGTTATTAATAGTAATCAATTACGGGGTCATTAGTTCATAGCCCATATATGGAGTTCCGCGTTA
CATAACTTACGGTAAATGGCCCGCCTGGCTGACCGCCCAACGACCCCCGCCCATTGACGTCAATAATGAC
GTATGTTCCCATAGTAACGCCAATAGGGACTTTCCATTGACGTCAATGGGTGGAGTATTTACGGTAAACT
GCCCACTTGGCAGTACATCAAGTGTATCATATGCCAAGTACGCCCCCTATTGACGTCAATGACGGTAAAT
GGCCCGCCTGGCATTATGCCCAGTACATGACCTTATGGGACTTTCCTACTTGGCAGTACATCTACGTATT
AGTCATCGCTATTACCATGGTGATGCGGTTTTGGCAGTACATCAATGGGCGTGGATAGCGGTTTGACTCA
CGGGGATTTCCAAGTCTCCACCCCATTGACGTCAATGGGAGTTTGTTTTGGCACCAAAATCAACGGGACT
TTCCAAAATGTCGTAACAACTCCGCCCCATTGACGCAAATGGGCGGTAGGCGTGTACGGTGGGAGGTCTA
TATAAGCAGAGCTGGTTTAGTGAACCGTCAGATCCGCTAGGGATCTCAGCTGGTCGAGGCCACCATGGCT
CCTAAGAAGAAGAGGAAGGTGGTCGAGAGCGAGCTGATTAAGGAGAACATGCACATGAAGCTGTACATGG
AGGGCACCGTGGACAACCATCACTTCAAGTGCACATCCGAGGGCGAAGGCAAGCCCTACGAGGGCACCCA
GACCATGAGAATCAAGGTGGTCGAGGGCGGCCCTCTCCCCTTCGCCTTCGACATCCTGGCTACTAGCTTC
CTCTACGGCAGCAAGACCTTCATCAACCACACCCAGGGCATCCCCGACTTCTTCAAGCAGTCCTTCCCTG
AGGGCTTCACATGGGAGAGAGTCACCACATACGAAGACGGGGGCGTGCTGACCGCTACCCAGGACACCAG
CCTCCAGGACGGCTGCCTCATCTACAACGTCAAGATCAGAGGGGTGAACTTCACATCCAACGGCCCTGTG
ATGCAGAAGAAAACACTCGGCTGGGAGGCCTTCACCGAGACGCTGTACCCCGCTGACGGCGGCCTGGAAG
GCAGAAACGACATGGCCCTGAAGCTCGTGGGCGGGAGCCATCTGATCGCAAACATCAAGACCACATATAG
ATCCAAGAAACCCGCTAAGAACCTCAAGATGCCTGGCGTCTACTATGTGGACTACAGACTGGAAAGAATC
AAGGAGGCCAACAACGAGACCTACGTCGAGCAGCACGAGGTGGCAGTGGCCAGATACGCGGGCCTGGGCG
GCGGCCTGAACGTCGAGAGCGAGCTGATTAAGGAGAACATGCACATGAAGCTGTACATGGAGGGCACCGT
GGACAACCATCACTTCAAGTGCACATCCGAGGGCGAAGGCAAGCCCTACGAGGGCACCCAGACCATGAGA
ATCAAGGTGGTCGAGGGCGGCCCTCTCCCCTTCGCCTTCGACATCCTGGCTACTAGCTTCCTCTACGGCA
GCAAGACCTTCATCAACCACACCCAGGGCATCCCCGACTTCTTCAAGCAGTCCTTCCCTGAGGGCTTCAC
ATGGGAGAGAGTCACCACATACGAAGACGGGGGCGTGCTGACCGCTACCCAGGACACCAGCCTCCAGGAC
GGCTGCCTCATCTACAACGTCAAGATCAGAGGGGTGAACTTCACATCCAACGGCCCTGTGATGCAGAAGA
AAACACTCGGCTGGGAGGCCTTCACCGAGACGCTGTACCCCGCTGACGGCGGCCTGGAAGGCAGAAACGA
CATGGCCCTGAAGCTCGTGGGCGGGAGCCATCTGATCGCAAACATCAAGACCACATATAGATCCAAGAAA
CCCGCTAAGAACCTCAAGATGCCTGGCGTCTACTATGTGGACTACAGACTGGAAAGAATCAAGGAGGCCA
ACAACGAGACCTACGTCGAGCAGCACGAGGTGGCAGTGGCCAGATACGCGGGCCTGGGCGGCGGCCTGAA
CGTCGAGGTGAGCTCTATCTTTGGGGTCGAGAGCGAGCTGATTAAGGAGAACATGCACATGAAGCTGTAC
ATGGAGGGCACCGTGGACAACCATCACTTCAAGTGCACATCCGAGGGCGAAGGCAAGCCCTACGAGGGCA
CCCAGACCATGAGAATCAAGGTGGTCGAGGGCGGCCCTCTCCCCTTCGCCTTCGACATCCTGGCTACTAG
CTTCCTCTACGGCAGCAAGACCTTCATCAACCACACCCAGGGCATCCCCGACTTCTTCAAGCAGTCCTTC
CCTGAGGGCTTCACATGGGAGAGAGTCACCACATACGAAGACGGGGGCGTGCTGACCGCTACCCAGGACA
CCAGCCTCCAGGACGGCTGCCTCATCTACAACGTCAAGATCAGAGGGGTGAACTTCACATCCAACGGCCC
TGTGATGCAGAAGAAAACACTCGGCTGGGAGGCCTTCACCGAGACGCTGTACCCCGCTGACGGCGGCCTG
GAAGGCAGAAACGACATGGCCCTGAAGCTCGTGGGCGGGAGCCATCTGATCGCAAACATCAAGACCACAT
ATAGATCCAAGAAACCCGCTAAGAACCTCAAGATGCCTGGCGTCTACTATGTGGACTACAGACTGGAAAG
AATCAAGGAGGCCAACAACGAGACCTACGTCGAGCAGCACGAGGTGGCAGTGGCCAGATACGCGGGCCTG
GGCGGCGGCCTGAACTAAGTCGAGCTGTGCCTTCTAGTTGCCAGCCATCTGTTGTTTGCCCCTCCCCCGT
GCCTTCCTTGACCCTGGAAGGTGCCACTCCCACTGTCCTTTCCTAATAAAATGAGGAAATTGCATCGCAT
TGTCTGAGTAGGTGTCATTCTATTCTGGGGGGTGGGGTGGGGCAGGACAGCAAGGGGGAGGATTGGGAAG
ACAATAGCAGGCATGCTGGGGATGCGGTGGGCTCTATGGTCGAGTAGTTATTAATAGTAATCAATTACGG
GGTCATTAGTTCATAGCCCATATATGGAGTTCCGCGTTACATAACTTACGGTAAATGGCCCGCCTGGCTG
ACCGCCCAACGACCCCCGCCCATTGACGTCAATAATGACGTATGTTCCCATAGTAACGCCAATAGGGACT
TTCCATTGACGTCAATGGGTGGAGTATTTACGGTAAACTGCCCACTTGGCAGTACATCAAGTGTATCATA
TGCCAAGTACGCCCCCTATTGACGTCAATGACGGTAAATGGCCCGCCTGGCATTATGCCCAGTACATGAC
CTTATGGGACTTTCCTACTTGGCAGTACATCTACGTATTAGTCATCGCTATTACCATGGTGATGCGGTTT
TGGCAGTACATCAATGGGCGTGGATAGCGGTTTGACTCACGGGGATTTCCAAGTCTCCACCCCATTGACG
TCAATGGGAGTTTGTTTTGGCACCAAAATCAACGGGACTTTCCAAAATGTCGTAACAACTCCGCCCCATT
GACGCAAATGGGCGGTAGGCGTGTACGGTGGGAGGTCTATATAAGCAGAGCTGGTTTAGTGAACCGTCAG
ATCCGCTAGGGATCTCAGCTGGTCGAGATGCTGAGCCTGCGGCAGAGCATCCGGTTCTTCAAGCCCGCCA
CCCGGACCCTGTGCAGCAGCCGGTACCTGCTGGTCGAGATGGTGAGCGTGATCAAGCCCGAGATGAAGAT
CAAGCTGTGCATGAGGGGCACCGTGAACGGCCACAACTTCGTGATCGAGGGCGAGGGCAAGGGCAACCCC
TACGAGGGCACCCAGATCCTGGACCTGAACGTGACCGAGGGCGCCCCCCTGCCCTTCGCCTACGACATCC
TGACCACCGTGTTCCAGTACGGCAACAGGGCCTTCACCAAGTACCCCGCCGACATCCAGGACTACTTCAA
GCAGACCTTCCCCGAGGGCTACCACTGGGAGAGGAGCATGACCTACGAGGACCAGGGCATCTGCACCGCC
ACCAGCAACATCAGCATGAGGGGCGACTGCTTCTTCTACGACATCAGGTTCGACGGCACCAACTTCCCCC
CCAACGGCCCCGTGATGCAGAAGAAGACCCTGAAGTGGGAGCCCAGCACCGAGAAGATGTACGTGGAGGA
CGGCGTGCTGAAGGGCGACGTGAACATGAGGCTGCTGCTGGAGGGCGGCGGCCACTACAGGTGCGACTTC
AAGACCACCTACAAGGCCAAGAAGGAGGTGAGGCTGCCCGACGCCCACAAGATCGACCACAGGATCGAGA
TCCTGAAGCACGACAAGGACTACAACAAGGTGAAGCTGTACGAGAACGCCGTGGCCAGGTACTCCATGCT
GCCCAGCCAGGCCTAAGTCGAGCTGTGCCTTCTAGTTGCCAGCCATCTGTTGTTTGCCCCTCCCCCGTGC
CTTCCTTGACCCTGGAAGGTGCCACTCCCACTGTCCTTTCCTAATAAAATGAGGAAATTGCATCGCATTG
TCTGAGTAGGTGTCATTCTATTCTGGGGGGTGGGGTGGGGCAGGACAGCAAGGGGGAGGATTGGGAAGAC
AATAGCAGGCATGCTGGGGATGCGGTGGGCTCTATGGTCGAGTAGTTATTAATAGTAATCAATTACGGGG
TCATTAGTTCATAGCCCATATATGGAGTTCCGCGTTACATAACTTACGGTAAATGGCCCGCCTGGCTGAC
CGCCCAACGACCCCCGCCCATTGACGTCAATAATGACGTATGTTCCCATAGTAACGCCAATAGGGACTTT
CCATTGACGTCAATGGGTGGAGTATTTACGGTAAACTGCCCACTTGGCAGTACATCAAGTGTATCATATG
CCAAGTACGCCCCCTATTGACGTCAATGACGGTAAATGGCCCGCCTGGCATTATGCCCAGTACATGACCT
TATGGGACTTTCCTACTTGGCAGTACATCTACGTATTAGTCATCGCTATTACCATGGTGATGCGGTTTTG
GCAGTACATCAATGGGCGTGGATAGCGGTTTGACTCACGGGGATTTCCAAGTCTCCACCCCATTGACGTC
AATGGGAGTTTGTTTTGGCACCAAAATCAACGGGACTTTCCAAAATGTCGTAACAACTCCGCCCCATTGA
CGCAAATGGGCGGTAGGCGTGTACGGTGGGAGGTCTATATAAGCAGAGCTGGTTTAGTGAACCGTCAGAT
CCGCTAGGGATCTCAGCTGGTCGAGATGGCGCGTAAGGTCGATCTCACCTCCTGCGATCGCGAGCCGATC
CACATCCCCGGCAGCATTCAGCCGTGCGGCTGCCTGCTAGCCTGCGACGCGCAGGCGGTGCGGATCACGC
GCATTACGGAAAATGCCGGCGCGTTCTTTGGACGCGAAACTCCGCGGGTCGGTGAGCTACTCGCCGATTA
CTTCGGCGAGACCGAAGCCCATGCGCTGCGCAACGCACTGGCGCAGTCCTCCGATCCAAAGCGACCGGCG
CTGATCTTCGGTTGGCGCGACGGCCTGACCGGCCGCACCTTCGACATCTCACTGCATCGCCATGACGGTA
CATCGATCATCGAGTTCGAGCCTGCGGCGGCCGAACAGGCCGACAATCCGCTGCGGCTGACGCGGCAGAT
CATCGCGCGCACCAAAGAACTGAAGTCGCTCGAAGAGATGGCCGCACGGGTGCCGCGCTATCTGCAGGCG
ATGCTCGGCTATCACCGCGTGATGTTGTACCGCTTCGCGGACGACGGCTCCGGGATGGTGATCGGCGAGG
CGAAGCGCAGCGACCTGGAGAGCTTTCTCGGTCAGCACTTTCCGGCGTCGCTGGTCCCGCAGCAGGCGCG
GCTACTGTACTTGAAGAACGCGATCCGCGTGGTCTCGGATTCGCGCGGCATCAGCAGCCGGATCGTGCCC
GAGCACGACGCCTCCGGCGCCGCGCTCGATCTGTCGTTCGCGCACCTGCGCAGCATCTCGCCCTGCCATC
TCGAATTTCTGCGGAACATGGGCGTCAGCGCCTCGATGTCGCTGTCGATCATCATTGACGGCACGCTATG
GGGATTGATCATCTGTCATCATTACGAGCCGCGTGCCGTGCCGATGGCGCAGCGCGTCGCGGCCGAAATG
TTCGCCGACTTCTTATCGCTGCACTTCACCGCCGCCCACCACCAACGCAGCAAGCTGTGAGTCGAGCTGT
GCCTTCTAGTTGCCAGCCATCTGTTGTTTGCCCCTCCCCCGTGCCTTCCTTGACCCTGGAAGGTGCCACT
CCCACTGTCCTTTCCTAATAAAATGAGGAAATTGCATCGCATTGTCTGAGTAGGTGTCATTCTATTCTGG
GGGGTGGGGTGGGGCAGGACAGCAAGGGGGAGGATTGGGAAGACAATAGCAGGCATGCTGGGGATGCGGT
GGGCTCTATGGTCGAGTAGTTATTAATAGTAATCAATTACGGGGTCATTAGTTCATAGCCCATATATGGA
GTTCCGCGTTACATAACTTACGGTAAATGGCCCGCCTGGCTGACCGCCCAACGACCCCCGCCCATTGACG
TCAATAATGACGTATGTTCCCATAGTAACGCCAATAGGGACTTTCCATTGACGTCAATGGGTGGAGTATT
TACGGTAAACTGCCCACTTGGCAGTACATCAAGTGTATCATATGCCAAGTACGCCCCCTATTGACGTCAA
TGACGGTAAATGGCCCGCCTGGCATTATGCCCAGTACATGACCTTATGGGACTTTCCTACTTGGCAGTAC
ATCTACGTATTAGTCATCGCTATTACCATGGTGATGCGGTTTTGGCAGTACATCAATGGGCGTGGATAGC
GGTTTGACTCACGGGGATTTCCAAGTCTCCACCCCATTGACGTCAATGGGAGTTTGTTTTGGCACCAAAA
TCAACGGGACTTTCCAAAATGTCGTAACAACTCCGCCCCATTGACGCAAATGGGCGGTAGGCGTGTACGG
TGGGAGGTCTATATAAGCAGAGCTGGTTTAGTGAACCGTCAGATCCGCTAGGGATCTCAGCTGGTCGAGT
CGCCACCATGCTGCTATCCGTGCCGTTGCTGCTCGGCCTCCTCGGCCTGGCCGTCGCCGTCGAGATGGTG
AGCAAGGGCGAGGAGGATAACATGGCCATCATCAAGGAGTTCATGCGCTTCAAGGTGCACATGGAGGGCT
CCGTGAACGGCCACGAGTTCGAGATCGAGGGCGAGGGCGAGGGCCGCCCCTACGAGGGCACCCAGACCGC
CAAGCTGAAGGTGACCAAGGGTGGCCCCCTGCCCTTCGCCTGGGACATCCTGTCCCCTCAGTTCATGTAC
GGCTCCAAGGCCTACGTGAAGCACCCCGCCGACATTCCCGACTACTTGAAGCTGTCCTTCCCCGAGGGCT
TCAAGTGGGAGCGCGTGATGAACTTCGAGGACGGCGGCGTGGTGACCGTGACCCAGGACTCCTCCCTGCA
GGACGGCGAGTTCATCTACAAGGTGAAGCTGCGCGGCACCAACTTCCCCTCCGACGGCCCCGTAATGCAG
AAGAAGACCATGGGCTGGGAGGCCTCCTCCGAGCGGATGTACCCCGAGGACGGCGCCCTGAAGGGCGAGA
TCAAGCAGAGGCTGAAGCTGAAGGACGGCGGCCACTACGACGCTGAGGTCAAGACCACCTACAAGGCCAA
GAAGCCCGTGCAGCTGCCCGGCGCCTACAACGTCAACATCAAGTTGGACATCACCTCCCACAACGAGGAC
TACACCATCGTGGAACAGTACGAACGCGCCGAGGGCCGCCACTCCACCGGCGGCATGGACGAGCTGTACA
AGTCTAAGGACGAGCTGTGAGTCGAGCTGTGCCTTCTAGTTGCCAGCCATCTGTTGTTTGCCCCTCCCCC
GTGCCTTCCTTGACCCTGGAAGGTGCCACTCCCACTGTCCTTTCCTAATAAAATGAGGAAATTGCATCGC
ATTGTCTGAGTAGGTGTCATTCTATTCTGGGGGGTGGGGTGGGGCAGGACAGCAAGGGGGAGGATTGGGA
AGACAATAGCAGGCATGCTGGGGATGCGGTGGGCTCTATGGTCGACCAATTCGGGGAAATGTGCGCGGAA
CCCCTATTTGTTTATTTTTCTAAATACATTCAAATATGTATCCGCTCATGAGACAATAACCCTGATAAAT
GCTTCAATAATATTGAAAAAGGAAGAGTATGAGTATTCAACATTTCCGTGTCGCCCTTATTCCCTTTTTT
GCGGCATTTTGCCTTCCTGTTTTTGCTCACCCAGAAACGCTGGTGAAAGTAAAAGATGCTGAAGATCAGT
TGGGTGCACGAGTGGGTTACATCGAACTGGATCTCAACAGCGGTAAGATCCTTGAGAGTTTTCGCCCCGA
AGAACGTTTTCCAATGATGAGCACTTTTAAAGTTCTGCTATGTGGCGCGGTATTATCCCGTATTGACGCC
GGGCAAGAGCAACTCGGTCGCCGCATACACTATTCTCAGAATGACTTGGTTGAGTACTCACCAGTCACAG
AAAAGCATCTTACGGATGGCATGACAGTAAGAGAATTATGCAGTGCTGCCATAACCATGAGTGATAACAC
TGCGGCCAACTTACTTCTGACAACGATCGGAGGACCGAAGGAGCTAACCGCTTTTTTGCACAACATGGGG
GATCATGTAACTCGCCTTGATCGTTGGGAACCGGAGCTGAATGAAGCCATACCAAACGACGAGCGTGACA
CCACGATGCCTGTAGCAATGGCAACAACGTTGCGCAAACTATTAACTGGCGAACTACTTACTCTAGCTTC
CCGGCAACAATTAATAGACTGGATGGAGGCGGATAAAGTTGCAGGACCACTTCTGCGCTCGGCCCTTCCG
GCTGGCTGGTTTATTGCTGATAAATCTGGAGCCGGTGAGCGTGGGTCTCGCGGTATCATTGCAGCACTGG
GGCCAGATGGTAAGCCCTCCCGTATCGTAGTTATCTACACGACGGGGAGTCAGGCAACTATGGATGAACG
AAATAGACAGATCGCTGAGATAGGTGCCTCACTGATTAAGCATTGGTAACTGTCAGACCAAGTTTACTCA
TATATACTTTAGATTGATTTAAAACTTCATTTTTAATTTAAAAGGATCTAGGTGAAGATCCTTTTTGATA
ATCTCATGACCAAAATCCCTTAACGTGAGTTTTCGTTCCACTGAGCGTCAGACCCCGTAGAAAAGATCAA
AGGATCTTCTTGAGATCCTTTTTTTCTGCGCGTAATCTGCTGCTTGCAAACAAAAAAACCACCGCTACCA
GCGGTGGTTTGTTTGCCGGATCAAGAGCTACCAACTCTTTTTCCGAAGGTAACTGGCTTCAGCAGAGCGC
AGATACCAAATACTGTTCTTCTAGTGTAGCCGTAGTTAGGCCACCACTTCAAGAACTCTGTAGCACCGCC
TACATACCTCGCTCTGCTAATCCTGTTACCAGTGGCTGCTGCCAGTGGCGATAAGTCGTGTCTTACCGGG
TTGGACTCAAGACGATAGTTACCGGATAAGGCGCAGCGGTCGGGCTGAACGGGGGGTTCGTGCACACAGC
CCAGCTTGGAGCGAACGACCTACACCGAACTGAGATACCTACAGCGTGAGCTATGAGAAAGCGCCACGCT
TCCCGAAGGGAGAAAGGCGGACAGGTATCCGGTAAGCGGCAGGGTCGGAACAGGAGAGCGCACGAGGGAG
CTTCCAGGGGGAAACGCCTGGTATCTTTATAGTCCTGTCGGGTTTCGCCACCTCTGACTTGAGCGTCGAT
TTTTGTGATGCTCGTCAGGGGGGCGGAGCCTATGGAAAAACGCCAGCAACGCGGCCTTTTTACGGTTCCT
GGCCTTTTGCTGGCCTTTTGCTCACATGTTCTTTCCTGCGTTATCCCCTGATTCTGTGGATAACCGTATT
ACCGCCTTTGAGTGAGCTGATACCGCTCGCCGCAGCCGAACGACCGAGCGCAGCGAGTCAGTGAGC
Features (pLannotate 1.2.2; 30 found; start..end, strand, type, name):
     86..389     +  enhancer       CMV enhancer: human cytomegalovirus immediate early enhancer
    390..593     +  promoter       CMV promoter: human cytomegalovirus (CMV) immediate early promoter
    720..1436    +  CDS            Citrine: Citrine is a basic (constitutively fluorescent) yellow fluorescent protein published in 2001, derived from Aequorea victoria. It has moderate acid sensitivity.
   1455..1679    +  polyA_signal   bGH poly(A) signal: bovine growth hormone polyadenylation signal
   1745..2048    +  enhancer       CMV enhancer: human cytomegalovirus immediate early enhancer
   2049..2252    +  promoter       CMV promoter: human cytomegalovirus (CMV) immediate early promoter
   2349..3062    +  CDS            mCerulean: mCerulean is a basic (constitutively fluorescent) cyan fluorescent protein published in 2005, derived from Aequorea victoria. It is reported to be a very rapidly-maturing monomer.
   3069..3782    +  CDS            mCerulean: mCerulean is a basic (constitutively fluorescent) cyan fluorescent protein published in 2005, derived from Aequorea victoria. It is reported to be a very rapidly-maturing monomer.
   3812..4529    +  CDS            mCerulean (fragment): enhanced monomeric variant of CFP (Rizzo et al., 2004) mammalian codon-optimized
   4536..4760    +  polyA_signal   bGH poly(A) signal: bovine growth hormone polyadenylation signal
   4826..5129    +  enhancer       CMV enhancer: human cytomegalovirus immediate early enhancer
   5130..5333    +  promoter       CMV promoter: human cytomegalovirus (CMV) immediate early promoter
   5418..5909    +  CDS            cp-mKate (fragment): cp-mKate is a basic (constitutively fluorescent) red fluorescent protein published in 2011, derived from Entacmaea quadricolor.
   5844..7499    +  CDS            RCaMP: RCaMP is a basic (constitutively fluorescent) red fluorescent protein published in 2013, derived from Entacmaea quadricolor.
   7515..7739    +  polyA_signal   bGH poly(A) signal: bovine growth hormone polyadenylation signal
   7805..8108    +  enhancer       CMV enhancer: human cytomegalovirus immediate early enhancer
   8109..8312    +  promoter       CMV promoter: human cytomegalovirus (CMV) immediate early promoter
   8439..9113    +  CDS            hmAzami-Green: humanized monomeric Azami-Green fluorescent protein mammalian codon-optimized
   9123..9347    +  polyA_signal   bGH poly(A) signal: bovine growth hormone polyadenylation signal
   9413..9716    +  enhancer       CMV enhancer: human cytomegalovirus immediate early enhancer
   9717..9920    +  promoter       CMV promoter: human cytomegalovirus (CMV) immediate early promoter
   9966..10898   +  CDS            iRFP670: iRFP670 is a basic (constitutively fluorescent) near ir fluorescent protein published in 2013, derived from Rhodopseudomonas palustris CGA009. It has low acid sensitivity. It requires the cofactor biliverdin for fluorescence.
  10917..11141   +  polyA_signal   bGH poly(A) signal: bovine growth hormone polyadenylation signal
  11207..11510   +  enhancer       CMV enhancer: human cytomegalovirus immediate early enhancer
  11511..11714   +  promoter       CMV promoter: human cytomegalovirus (CMV) immediate early promoter
  11825..12532   +  CDS            mCherry: mCherry is a basic (constitutively fluorescent) red fluorescent protein published in 2004, derived from Discosoma sp.. It is reported to be a very rapidly-maturing monomer with low acid sensitivity.
  12557..12781   +  polyA_signal   bGH poly(A) signal: bovine growth hormone polyadenylation signal
  12804..12908   +  promoter       AmpR promoter: bla
  12909..13769   +  CDS            AmpR: β-lactamase; bla; confers resistance to ampicillin, carbenicillin, and related antibiotics
  13940..14528   +  rep_origin     ori: high-copy-number ColE1/pMB1/pBR322/pUC origin of replication
