>Addgene plasmid #62449 | ColorfulCell | addgene full sequence | sequence record 209509 | Addgene Partial NGS Result
CATGATATCAAACGCGTAACTCGAGTAGTTATTAATAGTAATCAATTACGGGGTCATTAGTTCATAGCCC
ATATATGGAGTTCCGCGTTACATAACTTACGGTAAATGGCCCGCCTGGCTGACCGCCCAACGACCCCCGC
CCATTGACGTCAATAATGACGTATGTTCCCATAGTAACGCCAATAGGGACTTTCCATTGACGTCAATGGG
TGGAGTATTTACGGTAAACTGCCCACTTGGCAGTACATCAAGTGTATCATATGCCAAGTACGCCCCCTAT
TGACGTCAATGACGGTAAATGGCCCGCCTGGCATTATGCCCAGTACATGACCTTATGGGACTTTCCTACT
TGGCAGTACATCTACGTATTAGTCATCGCTATTACCATGGTGATGCGGTTTTGGCAGTACATCAATGGGC
GTGGATAGCGGTTTGACTCACGGGGATTTCCAAGTCTCCACCCCATTGACGTCAATGGGAGTTTGTTTTG
GCACCAAAATCAACGGGACTTTCCAAAATGTCGTAACAACTCCGCCCCATTGACGCAAATGGGCGGTAGG
CGTGTACGGTGGGAGGTCTATATAAGCAGAGCTGGTTTAGTGAACCGTCAGATCCGCTAGGGATCTCAGC
TGGTCGAGATGAAGTCGCCGCCCCTCGTGCTGGCCGCCCTGGTGGCCTGCATCATCGTCTTGGGCTTCAA
CTACTGGATTGCGGTCGAGATGGTGAGCAAGGGCGAGGAGCTGTTCACCGGGGTGGTGCCCATCCTGGTC
GAGCTGGACGGCGACGTAAACGGCCACAAGTTCAGCGTGTCCGGCGAGGGCGAGGGCGATGCCACCTACG
GCAAGCTGACCCTGAAGTTCATCTGCACCACCGGCAAGCTGCCCGTGCCCTGGCCCACCCTCGTGACCAC
CTTCGGCTACGGCCTGATGTGCTTCGCCCGCTACCCCGACCACATGAAGCAGCACGACTTCTTCAAGTCC
GCCATGCCCGAAGGCTACGTCCAGGAGCGCACCATCTTCTTCAAGGACGACGGCAACTACAAGACCCGCG
CCGAGGTGAAGTTCGAGGGCGACACCCTGGTGAACCGCATCGAGCTGAAGGGCATCGACTTCAAGGAGGA
CGGCAACATCCTGGGGCACAAGCTGGAGTACAACTACAACAGCCACAACGTCTATATCATGGCCGACAAG
CAGAAGAACGGCATCAAGGTGAACTTCAAGATCCGCCACAACATCGAGGACGGCAGCGTGCAGCTCGCCG
ACCACTACCAGCAGAACACCCCCATCGGCGACGGCCCCGTGCTGCTGCCCGACAACCACTACCTGAGCTA
CCAGTCCGCCCTGAGCAAAGACCCCAACGAGAAGCGCGATCACATGGTCCTGCTGGAGTTCGTGACCGCC
GCCGGGATCACTCTCGGCATGGACGAGCTGTACAAGACAGATCCATGAGTCGAGCTGTGCCTTCTAGTTG
CCAGCCATCTGTTGTTTGCCCCTCCCCCGTGCCTTCCTTGACCCTGGAAGGTGCCACTCCCACTGTCCTT
TCCTAATAAAATGAGGAAATTGCATCGCATTGTCTGAGTAGGTGTCATTCTATTCTGGGGGGTGGGGTGG
GGCAGGACAGCAAGGGGGAGGATTGGGAAGACAATAGCAGGCATGCTGGGGATGCGGTGGGCTCTATGGT
CGAGTAGTTATTAATAGTAATCAATTACGGGGTCATTAGTTCATAGCCCATATATGGAGTTCCGCGTTAC
ATAACTTACGGTAAATGGCCCGCCTGGCTGACCGCCCAACGACCCCCGCCCATTGACGTCAATAATGACG
TATGTTCCCATAGTAACGCCAATAGGGACTTTCCATTGACGTCAATGGGTGGAGTATTTACGGTAAACTG
CCCACTTGGCAGTACATCAAGTGTATCATATGCCAAGTACGCCCCCTATTGACGTCAATGACGGTAAATG
GCCCGCCTGGCATTATGCCCAGTACATGACCTTATGGGACTTTCCTACTTGGCAGTACATCTACGTATTA
GTCATCGCTATTACCATGGTGATGCGGTTTTGGCAGTACATCAATGGGCGTGGATAGCGGTTTGACTCAC
GGGGATTTCCAAGTCTCCACCCCATTGACGTCAATGGGAGTTTGTTTTGGCACCAAAATCAACGGGACTT
TCCAAAATGTCGTAACAACTCCGCCCCATTGACGCAAATGGGCGGTAGGCGTGTACGGTGGGAGGTCTAT
ATAAGCAGAGCTGGTTTAGTGAACCGTCAGATCCGCTAGGGATCTCAGCTGGTCGAGGCCACCATGGGCT
GTATCAAGAGCAAGAGGAAGGACGTCGAGATGGTGAGCAAGGGCGAGGAGCTGTTCACCGGGGTGGTGCC
CATCCTGGTCGAGCTGGACGGCGACGTAAACGGCCACAAGTTCAGCGTGTCCGGCGAGGGCGAGGGCGAT
GCCACCTACGGCAAGCTGACCCTGAAGTTCATCTGCACCACCGGCAAGCTGCCCGTGCCCTGGCCCACCC
TCGTGACCACCCTGACCTGGGGCGTGCAGTGCTTCGCCCGCTACCCCGACCACATGAAGCAGCACGACTT
CTTCAAGTCCGCCATGCCCGAAGGCTACGTCCAGGAGCGCACCATCTTCTTCAAGGACGACGGCAACTAC
AAGACCCGCGCCGAGGTGAAGTTCGAGGGCGACACCCTGGTGAACCGCATCGAGCTGAAGGGCATCGACT
TCAAGGAGGACGGCAACATCCTGGGGCACAAGCTGGAGTACAACGCCATCAGCGACAACGTCTATATCAC
CGCCGACAAGCAGAAGAACGGCATCAAGGCCAACTTCAAGATCCGCCACAACATCGAGGACGGCAGCGTG
CAGCTCGCCGACCACTACCAGCAGAACACCCCCATCGGCGACGGCCCCGTGCTGCTGCCCGACAACCACT
ACCTGAGCACCCAGTCCAAGCTGAGCAAAGACCCCAACGAGAAGCGCGATCACATGGTCCTGCTGGAGTT
CGTGACCGCCGCCGGGATCACTCTCGGCATGGACGAGCTGTACAAGGTCGAGATGGTGAGCAAGGGCGAG
GAGCTGTTCACCGGGGTGGTGCCCATCCTGGTCGAGCTGGACGGCGACGTAAACGGCCACAAGTTCAGCG
TGTCCGGCGAGGGCGAGGGCGATGCCACCTACGGCAAGCTGACCCTGAAGTTCATCTGCACCACCGGCAA
GCTGCCCGTGCCCTGGCCCACCCTCGTGACCACCCTGACCTGGGGCGTGCAGTGCTTCGCCCGCTACCCC
GACCACATGAAGCAGCACGACTTCTTCAAGTCCGCCATGCCCGAAGGCTACGTCCAGGAGCGCACCATCT
TCTTCAAGGACGACGGCAACTACAAGACCCGCGCCGAGGTGAAGTTCGAGGGCGACACCCTGGTGAACCG
CATCGAGCTGAAGGGCATCGACTTCAAGGAGGACGGCAACATCCTGGGGCACAAGCTGGAGTACAACGCC
ATCAGCGACAACGTCTATATCACCGCCGACAAGCAGAAGAACGGCATCAAGGCCAACTTCAAGATCCGCC
ACAACATCGAGGACGGCAGCGTGCAGCTCGCCGACCACTACCAGCAGAACACCCCCATCGGCGACGGCCC
CGTGCTGCTGCCCGACAACCACTACCTGAGCACCCAGTCCAAGCTGAGCAAAGACCCCAACGAGAAGCGC
GATCACATGGTCCTGCTGGAGTTCGTGACCGCCGCCGGGATCACTCTCGGCATGGACGAGCTGTACAAGG
TCGAGAGCTTTGTGATCTCTGGGGTCGAGGTGAGCAAGGGCGAGGAGCTGTTCACCGGGGTGGTGCCCAT
CCTGGTCGAGCTGGACGGCGACGTAAACGGCCACAAGTTCAGCGTGTCCGGCGAGGGCGAGGGCGATGCC
ACCTACGGCAAGCTGACCCTGAAGTTCATCTGCACCACCGGCAAGCTGCCCGTGCCCTGGCCCACCCTCG
TGACCACCCTGACCTGGGGCGTGCAGTGCTTCGCCCGCTACCCCGACCACATGAAGCAGCACGACTTCTT
CAAGTCCGCCATGCCCGAAGGCTACGTCCAGGAGCGCACCATCTTCTTCAAGGACGACGGCAACTACAAG
ACCCGCGCCGAGGTGAAGTTCGAGGGCGACACCCTGGTGAACCGCATCGAGCTGAAGGGCATCGACTTCA
AGGAGGACGGCAACATCCTGGGGCACAAGCTGGAGTACAACGCCATCAGCGACAACGTCTATATCACCGC
CGACAAGCAGAAGAACGGCATCAAGGCCAACTTCAAGATCCGCCACAACATCGAGGACGGCAGCGTGCAG
CTCGCCGACCACTACCAGCAGAACACCCCCATCGGCGACGGCCCCGTGCTGCTGCCCGACAACCACTACC
TGAGCACCCAGTCCAAGCTGAGCAAAGACCCCAACGAGAAGCGCGATCACATGGTCCTGCTGGAGTTCGT
GACCGCCGCCGGGATCACTCTCGGCATGGACGAGCTGTACAAGTAAGTCGAGCTGTGCCTTCTAGTTGCC
AGCCATCTGTTGTTTGCCCCTCCCCCGTGCCTTCCTTGACCCTGGAAGGTGCCACTCCCACTGTCCTTTC
CTAATAAAATGAGGAAATTGCATCGCATTGTCTGAGTAGGTGTCATTCTATTCTGGGGGGTGGGGTGGGG
CAGGACAGCAAGGGGGAGGATTGGGAAGACAATAGCAGGCATGCTGGGGATGCGGTGGGCTCTATGGTCG
AGTAGTTATTAATAGTAATCAATTACGGGGTCATTAGTTCATAGCCCATATATGGAGTTCCGCGTTACAT
AACTTACGGTAAATGGCCCGCCTGGCTGACCGCCCAACGACCCCCGCCCATTGACGTCAATAATGACGTA
TGTTCCCATAGTAACGCCAATAGGGACTTTCCATTGACGTCAATGGGTGGAGTATTTACGGTAAACTGCC
CACTTGGCAGTACATCAAGTGTATCATATGCCAAGTACGCCCCCTATTGACGTCAATGACGGTAAATGGC
CCGCCTGGCATTATGCCCAGTACATGACCTTATGGGACTTTCCTACTTGGCAGTACATCTACGTATTAGT
CATCGCTATTACCATGGTGATGCGGTTTTGGCAGTACATCAATGGGCGTGGATAGCGGTTTGACTCACGG
GGATTTCCAAGTCTCCACCCCATTGACGTCAATGGGAGTTTGTTTTGGCACCAAAATCAACGGGACTTTC
CAAAATGTCGTAACAACTCCGCCCCATTGACGCAAATGGGCGGTAGGCGTGTACGGTGGGAGGTCTATAT
AAGCAGAGCTGGTTTAGTGAACCGTCAGATCCGCTAGGGATCTCAGCTGGTCGAGGCCACCATGGCTCCT
AAGAAGAAGAGGAAGGTGGTCGAGAGCGAGCTGATTAAGGAGAACATGCACATGAAGCTGTACATGGAGG
GCACCGTGGACAACCATCACTTCAAGTGCACATCCGAGGGCGAAGGCAAGCCCTACGAGGGCACCCAGAC
CATGAGAATCAAGGTGGTCGAGGGCGGCCCTCTCCCCTTCGCCTTCGACATCCTGGCTACTAGCTTCCTC
TACGGCAGCAAGACCTTCATCAACCACACCCAGGGCATCCCCGACTTCTTCAAGCAGTCCTTCCCTGAGG
GCTTCACATGGGAGAGAGTCACCACATACGAAGACGGGGGCGTGCTGACCGCTACCCAGGACACCAGCCT
CCAGGACGGCTGCCTCATCTACAACGTCAAGATCAGAGGGGTGAACTTCACATCCAACGGCCCTGTGATG
CAGAAGAAAACACTCGGCTGGGAGGCCTTCACCGAGACGCTGTACCCCGCTGACGGCGGCCTGGAAGGCA
GAAACGACATGGCCCTGAAGCTCGTGGGCGGGAGCCATCTGATCGCAAACATCAAGACCACATATAGATC
CAAGAAACCCGCTAAGAACCTCAAGATGCCTGGCGTCTACTATGTGGACTACAGACTGGAAAGAATCAAG
GAGGCCAACAACGAGACCTACGTCGAGCAGCACGAGGTGGCAGTGGCCAGATACGCGGGCCTGGGCGGCG
GCCTGAACGTCGAGAGCGAGCTGATTAAGGAGAACATGCACATGAAGCTGTACATGGAGGGCACCGTGGA
CAACCATCACTTCAAGTGCACATCCGAGGGCGAAGGCAAGCCCTACGAGGGCACCCAGACCATGAGAATC
AAGGTGGTCGAGGGCGGCCCTCTCCCCTTCGCCTTCGACATCCTGGCTACTAGCTTCCTCTACGGCAGCA
AGACCTTCATCAACCACACCCAGGGCATCCCCGACTTCTTCAAGCAGTCCTTCCCTGAGGGCTTCACATG
GGAGAGAGTCACCACATACGAAGACGGGGGCGTGCTGACCGCTACCCAGGACACCAGCCTCCAGGACGGC
TGCCTCATCTACAACGTCAAGATCAGAGGGGTGAACTTCACATCCAACGGCCCTGTGATGCAGAAGAAAA
CACTCGGCTGGGAGGCCTTCACCGAGACGCTGTACCCCGCTGACGGCGGCCTGGAAGGCAGAAACGACAT
GGCCCTGAAGCTCGTGGGCGGGAGCCATCTGATCGCAAACATCAAGACCACATATAGATCCAAGAAACCC
GCTAAGAACCTCAAGATGCCTGGCGTCTACTATGTGGACTACAGACTGGAAAGAATCAAGGAGGCCAACA
ACGAGACCTACGTCGAGCAGCACGAGGTGGCAGTGGCCAGATACGCGGGCCTGGGCGGCGGCCTGAACGT
CGAGGTGAGCTCTATCTTTGGGGTCGAGAGCGAGCTGATTAAGGAGAACATGCACATGAAGCTGTACATG
GAGGGCACCGTGGACAACCATCACTTCAAGTGCACATCCGAGGGCGAAGGCAAGCCCTACGAGGGCACCC
AGACCATGAGAATCAAGGTGGTCGAGGGCGGCCCTCTCCCCTTCGCCTTCGACATCCTGGCTACTAGCTT
CCTCTACGGCAGCAAGACCTTCATCAACCACACCCAGGGCATCCCCGACTTCTTCAAGCAGTCCTTCCCT
GAGGGCTTCACATGGGAGAGAGTCACCACATACGAAGACGGGGGCGTGCTGACCGCTACCCAGGACACCA
GCCTCCAGGACGGCTGCCTCATCTACAACGTCAAGATCAGAGGGGTGAACTTCACATCCAACGGCCCTGT
GATGCAGAAGAAAACACTCGGCTGGGAGGCCTTCACCGAGACGCTGTACCCCGCTGACGGCGGCCTGGAA
GGCAGAAACGACATGGCCCTGAAGCTCGTGGGCGGGAGCCATCTGATCGCAAACATCAAGACCACATATA
GATCCAAGAAACCCGCTAAGAACCTCAAGATGCCTGGCGTCTACTATGTGGACTACAGACTGGAAAGAAT
CAAGGAGGCCAACAACGAGACCTACGTCGAGCAGCACGAGGTGGCAGTGGCCAGATACGCGGGCCTGGGC
GGCGGCCTGAACTAAGTCGAGCTGTGCCTTCTAGTTGCCAGCCATCTGTTGTTTGCCCCTCCCCCGTGCC
TTCCTTGACCCTGGAAGGTGCCACTCCCACTGTCCTTTCCTAATAAAATGAGGAAATTGCATCGCATTGT
CTGAGTAGGTGTCATTCTATTCTGGGGGGTGGGGTGGGGCAGGACAGCAAGGGGGAGGATTGGGAAGACA
ATAGCAGGCATGCTGGGGATGCGGTGGGCTCTATGGTCGAGTAGTTATTAATAGTAATCAATTACGGGGT
CATTAGTTCATAGCCCATATATGGAGTTCCGCGTTACATAACTTACGGTAAATGGCCCGCCTGGCTGACC
GCCCAACGACCCCCGCCCATTGACGTCAATAATGACGTATGTTCCCATAGTAACGCCAATAGGGACTTTC
CATTGACGTCAATGGGTGGAGTATTTACGGTAAACTGCCCACTTGGCAGTACATCAAGTGTATCATATGC
CAAGTACGCCCCCTATTGACGTCAATGACGGTAAATGGCCCGCCTGGCATTATGCCCAGTACATGACCTT
ATGGGACTTTCCTACTTGGCAGTACATCTACGTATTAGTCATCGCTATTACCATGGTGATGCGGTTTTGG
CAGTACATCAATGGGCGTGGATAGCGGTTTGACTCACGGGGATTTCCAAGTCTCCACCCCATTGACGTCA
ATGGGAGTTTGTTTTGGCACCAAAATCAACGGGACTTTCCAAAATGTCGTAACAACTCCGCCCCATTGAC
GCAAATGGGCGGTAGGCGTGTACGGTGGGAGGTCTATATAAGCAGAGCTGGTTTAGTGAACCGTCAGATC
CGCTAGGGATCTCAGCTGGTCGAGATGCTGAGCCTGCGGCAGAGCATCCGGTTCTTCAAGCCCGCCACCC
GGACCCTGTGCAGCAGCCGGTACCTGCTGGTCGAGATGGTGAGCGTGATCAAGCCCGAGATGAAGATCAA
GCTGTGCATGAGGGGCACCGTGAACGGCCACAACTTCGTGATCGAGGGCGAGGGCAAGGGCAACCCCTAC
GAGGGCACCCAGATCCTGGACCTGAACGTGACCGAGGGCGCCCCCCTGCCCTTCGCCTACGACATCCTGA
CCACCGTGTTCCAGTACGGCAACAGGGCCTTCACCAAGTACCCCGCCGACATCCAGGACTACTTCAAGCA
GACCTTCCCCGAGGGCTACCACTGGGAGAGGAGCATGACCTACGAGGACCAGGGCATCTGCACCGCCACC
AGCAACATCAGCATGAGGGGCGACTGCTTCTTCTACGACATCAGGTTCGACGGCACCAACTTCCCCCCCA
ACGGCCCCGTGATGCAGAAGAAGACCCTGAAGTGGGAGCCCAGCACCGAGAAGATGTACGTGGAGGACGG
CGTGCTGAAGGGCGACGTGAACATGAGGCTGCTGCTGGAGGGCGGCGGCCACTACAGGTGCGACTTCAAG
ACCACCTACAAGGCCAAGAAGGAGGTGAGGCTGCCCGACGCCCACAAGATCGACCACAGGATCGAGATCC
TGAAGCACGACAAGGACTACAACAAGGTGAAGCTGTACGAGAACGCCGTGGCCAGGTACTCCATGCTGCC
CAGCCAGGCCTAAGTCGAGCTGTGCCTTCTAGTTGCCAGCCATCTGTTGTTTGCCCCTCCCCCGTGCCTT
CCTTGACCCTGGAAGGTGCCACTCCCACTGTCCTTTCCTAATAAAATGAGGAAATTGCATCGCATTGTCT
GAGTAGGTGTCATTCTATTCTGGGGGGTGGGGTGGGGCAGGACAGCAAGGGGGAGGATTGGGAAGACAAT
AGCAGGCATGCTGGGGATGCGGTGGGCTCTATGGTCGAGTAGTTATTAATAGTAATCAATTACGGGGTCA
TTAGTTCATAGCCCATATATGGAGTTCCGCGTTACATAACTTACGGTAAATGGCCCGCCTGGCTGACCGC
CCAACGACCCCCGCCCATTGACGTCAATAATGACGTATGTTCCCATAGTAACGCCAATAGGGACTTTCCA
TTGACGTCAATGGGTGGAGTATTTACGGTAAACTGCCCACTTGGCAGTACATCAAGTGTATCATATGCCA
AGTACGCCCCCTATTGACGTCAATGACGGTAAATGGCCCGCCTGGCATTATGCCCAGTACATGACCTTAT
GGGACTTTCCTACTTGGCAGTACATCTACGTATTAGTCATCGCTATTACCATGGTGATGCGGTTTTGGCA
GTACATCAATGGGCGTGGATAGCGGTTTGACTCACGGGGATTTCCAAGTCTCCACCCCATTGACGTCAAT
GGGAGTTTGTTTTGGCACCAAAATCAACGGGACTTTCCAAAATGTCGTAACAACTCCGCCCCATTGACGC
AAATGGGCGGTAGGCGTGTACGGTGGGAGGTCTATATAAGCAGAGCTGGTTTAGTGAACCGTCAGATCCG
CTAGGGATCTCAGCTGGTCGAGATGGCGCGTAAGGTCGATCTCACCTCCTGCGATCGCGAGCCGATCCAC
ATCCCCGGCAGCATTCAGCCGTGCGGCTGCCTGCTAGCCTGCGACGCGCAGGCGGTGCGGATCACGCGCA
TTACGGAAAATGCCGGCGCGTTCTTTGGACGCGAAACTCCGCGGGTCGGTGAGCTACTCGCCGATTACTT
CGGCGAGACCGAAGCCCATGCGCTGCGCAACGCACTGGCGCAGTCCTCCGATCCAAAGCGACCGGCGCTG
ATCTTCGGTTGGCGCGACGGCCTGACCGGCCGCACCTTCGACATCTCACTGCATCGCCATGACGGTACAT
CGATCATCGAGTTCGAGCCTGCGGCGGCCGAACAGGCCGACAATCCGCTGCGGCTGACGCGGCAGATCAT
CGCGCGCACCAAAGAACTGAAGTCGCTCGAAGAGATGGCCGCACGGGTGCCGCGCTATCTGCAGGCGATG
CTCGGCTATCACCGCGTGATGTTGTACCGCTTCGCGGACGACGGCTCCGGGATGGTGATCGGCGAGGCGA
AGCGCAGCGACCTGGAGAGCTTTCTCGGTCAGCACTTTCCGGCGTCGCTGGTCCCGCAGCAGGCGCGGCT
ACTGTACTTGAAGAACGCGATCCGCGTGGTCTCGGATTCGCGCGGCATCAGCAGCCGGATCGTGCCCGAG
CACGACGCCTCCGGCGCCGCGCTCGATCTGTCGTTCGCGCACCTGCGCAGCATCTCGCCCTGCCATCTCG
AATTTCTGCGGAACATGGGCGTCAGCGCCTCGATGTCGCTGTCGATCATCATTGACGGCACGCTATGGGG
ATTGATCATCTGTCATCATTACGAGCCGCGTGCCGTGCCGATGGCGCAGCGCGTCGCGGCCGAAATGTTC
GCCGACTTCTTATCGCTGCACTTCACCGCCGCCCACCACCAACGCAGCAAGCTGTGAGTCGAGCTGTGCC
TTCTAGTTGCCAGCCATCTGTTGTTTGCCCCTCCCCCGTGCCTTCCTTGACCCTGGAAGGTGCCACTCCC
ACTGTCCTTTCCTAATAAAATGAGGAAATTGCATCGCATTGTCTGAGTAGGTGTCATTCTATTCTGGGGG
GTGGGGTGGGGCAGGACAGCAAGGGGGAGGATTGGGAAGACAATAGCAGGCATGCTGGGGATGCGGTGGG
CTCTATGGTCGAGTAGTTATTAATAGTAATCAATTACGGGGTCATTAGTTCATAGCCCATATATGGAGTT
CCGCGTTACATAACTTACGGTAAATGGCCCGCCTGGCTGACCGCCCAACGACCCCCGCCCATTGACGTCA
ATAATGACGTATGTTCCCATAGTAACGCCAATAGGGACTTTCCATTGACGTCAATGGGTGGAGTATTTAC
GGTAAACTGCCCACTTGGCAGTACATCAAGTGTATCATATGCCAAGTACGCCCCCTATTGACGTCAATGA
CGGTAAATGGCCCGCCTGGCATTATGCCCAGTACATGACCTTATGGGACTTTCCTACTTGGCAGTACATC
TACGTATTAGTCATCGCTATTACCATGGTGATGCGGTTTTGGCAGTACATCAATGGGCGTGGATAGCGGT
TTGACTCACGGGGATTTCCAAGTCTCCACCCCATTGACGTCAATGGGAGTTTGTTTTGGCACCAAAATCA
ACGGGACTTTCCAAAATGTCGTAACAACTCCGCCCCATTGACGCAAATGGGCGGTAGGCGTGTACGGTGG
GAGGTCTATATAAGCAGAGCTGGTTTAGTGAACCGTCAGATCCGCTAGGGATCTCAGCTGGTCGAGTCGC
CACCATGCTGCTATCCGTGCCGTTGCTGCTCGGCCTCCTCGGCCTGGCCGTCGCCGTCGAGATGGTGAGC
AAGGGCGAGGAGGATAACATGGCCATCATCAAGGAGTTCATGCGCTTCAAGGTGCACATGGAGGGCTCCG
TGAACGGCCACGAGTTCGAGATCGAGGGCGAGGGCGAGGGCCGCCCCTACGAGGGCACCCAGACCGCCAA
GCTGAAGGTGACCAAGGGTGGCCCCCTGCCCTTCGCCTGGGACATCCTGTCCCCTCAGTTCATGTACGGC
TCCAAGGCCTACGTGAAGCACCCCGCCGACATTCCCGACTACTTGAAGCTGTCCTTCCCCGAGGGCTTCA
AGTGGGAGCGCGTGATGAACTTCGAGGACGGCGGCGTGGTGACCGTGACCCAGGACTCCTCCCTGCAGGA
CGGCGAGTTCATCTACAAGGTGAAGCTGCGCGGCACCAACTTCCCCTCCGACGGCCCCGTAATGCAGAAG
AAGACCATGGGCTGGGAGGCCTCCTCCGAGCGGATGTACCCCGAGGACGGCGCCCTGAAGGGCGAGATCA
AGCAGAGGCTGAAGCTGAAGGACGGCGGCCACTACGACGCTGAGGTCAAGACCACCTACAAGGCCAAGAA
GCCCGTGCAGCTGCCCGGCGCCTACAACGTCAACATCAAGTTGGACATCACCTCCCACAACGAGGACTAC
ACCATCGTGGAACAGTACGAACGCGCCGAGGGCCGCCACTCCACCGGCGGCATGGACGAGCTGTACAAGT
CTAAGGACGAGCTGTGAGTCGAGCTGTGCCTTCTAGTTGCCAGCCATCTGTTGTTTGCCCCTCCCCCGTG
CCTTCCTTGACCCTGGAAGGTGCCACTCCCACTGTCCTTTCCTAATAAAATGAGGAAATTGCATCGCATT
GTCTGAGTAGGTGTCATTCTATTCTGGGGGGTGGGGTGGGGCAGGACAGCAAGGGGGAGGATTGGGAAGA
CAATAGCAGGCATGCTGGGGATGCGGTGGGCTCTATGGTCGACCAATTCGGGGAAATGTGCGCGGAACCC
CTATTTGTTTATTTTTCTAAATACATTCAAATATGTATCCGCTCATGAGACAATAACCCTGATAAATGCT
TCAATAATATTGAAAAAGGAAGAGTATGAGTATTCAACATTTCCGTGTCGCCCTTATTCCCTTTTTTGCG
GCATTTTGCCTTCCTGTTTTTGCTCACCCAGAAACGCTGGTGAAAGTAAAAGATGCTGAAGATCAGTTGG
GTGCACGAGTGGGTTACATCGAACTGGATCTCAACAGCGGTAAGATCCTTGAGAGTTTTCGCCCCGAAGA
ACGTTTTCCAATGATGAGCACTTTTAAAGTTCTGCTATGTGGCGCGGTATTATCCCGTATTGACGCCGGG
CAAGAGCAACTCGGTCGCCGCATACACTATTCTCAGAATGACTTGGTTGAGTACTCACCAGTCACAGAAA
AGCATCTTACGGATGGCATGACAGTAAGAGAATTATGCAGTGCTGCCATAACCATGAGTGATAACACTGC
GGCCAACTTACTTCTGACAACGATCGGAGGACCGAAGGAGCTAACCGCTTTTTTGCACAACATGGGGGAT
CATGTAACTCGCCTTGATCGTTGGGAACCGGAGCTGAATGAAGCCATACCAAACGACGAGCGTGACACCA
CGATGCCTGTAGCAATGGCAACAACGTTGCGCAAACTATTAACTGGCGAACTACTTACTCTAGCTTCCCG
GCAACAATTAATAGACTGGATGGAGGCGGATAAAGTTGCAGGACCACTTCTGCGCTCGGCCCTTCCGGCT
GGCTGGTTTATTGCTGATAAATCTGGAGCCGGTGAGCGTGGGTCTCGCGGTATCATTGCAGCACTGGGGC
CAGATGGTAAGCCCTCCCGTATCGTAGTTATCTACACGACGGGGAGTCAGGCAACTATGGATGAACGAAA
TAGACAGATCGCTGAGATAGGTGCCTCACTGATTAAGCATTGGTAACTGTCAGACCAAGTTTACTCATAT
ATACTTTAGATTGATTTAAAACTTCATTTTTAATTTAAAAGGATCTAGGTGAAGATCCTTTTTGATAATC
TCATGACCAAAATCCCTTAACGTGAGTTTTCGTTCCACTGAGCGTCAGACCCCGTAGAAAAGATCAAAGG
ATCTTCTTGAGATCCTTTTTTTCTGCGCGTAATCTGCTGCTTGCAAACAAAAAAACCACCGCTACCAGCG
GTGGTTTGTTTGCCGGATCAAGAGCTACCAACTCTTTTTCCGAAGGTAACTGGCTTCAGCAGAGCGCAGA
TACCAAATACTGTTCTTCTAGTGTAGCCGTAGTTAGGCCACCACTTCAAGAACTCTGTAGCACCGCCTAC
ATACCTCGCTCTGCTAATCCTGTTACCAGTGGCTGCTGCCAGTGGCGATAAGTCGTGTCTTACCGGGTTG
GACTCAAGACGATAGTTACCGGATAAGGCGCAGCGGTCGGGCTGAACGGGGGGTTCGTGCACACAGCCCA
GCTTGGAGCGAACGACCTACACCGAACTGAGATACCTACAGCGTGAGCTATGAGAAAGCGCCACGCTTCC
CGAAGGGAGAAAGGCGGACAGGTATCCGGTAAGCGGCAGGGTCGGAACAGGAGAGCGCACGAGGGAGCTT
CCAGGGGGAAACGCCTGGTATCTTTATAGTCCTGTCGGGTTTCGCCACCTCTGACTTGAGCGTCGATTTT
TGTGATGCTCGTCAGGGGGGCGGAGCCTATGGAAAAACGCCAGCAACGCGGCCTTTTTACGGTTCCTGGC
CTTTTGCTGGCCTTTTGCTCACATGTTCTTTCCTGCGTTATCCCCTGATTCTGTGGATAACCGTATTACC
GCCTTTGAGTGAGCTGATACCGCTCGCCGCAGCCGAACGACCGAGCGCAGCGAGTCAGTGAGC
Features (pLannotate 1.2.2; 30 found; start..end, strand, type, name):
     86..389     +  enhancer       CMV enhancer: human cytomegalovirus immediate early enhancer
    390..593     +  promoter       CMV promoter: human cytomegalovirus (CMV) immediate early promoter
    720..1436    +  CDS            Citrine: Citrine is a basic (constitutively fluorescent) yellow fluorescent protein published in 2001, derived from Aequorea victoria. It has moderate acid sensitivity.
   1455..1679    +  polyA_signal   bGH poly(A) signal: bovine growth hormone polyadenylation signal
   1745..2048    +  enhancer       CMV enhancer: human cytomegalovirus immediate early enhancer
   2049..2252    +  promoter       CMV promoter: human cytomegalovirus (CMV) immediate early promoter
   2340..3056    +  CDS            mCerulean: mCerulean is a basic (constitutively fluorescent) cyan fluorescent protein published in 2005, derived from Aequorea victoria. It is reported to be a very rapidly-maturing monomer.
   3063..3779    +  CDS            mCerulean: mCerulean is a basic (constitutively fluorescent) cyan fluorescent protein published in 2005, derived from Aequorea victoria. It is reported to be a very rapidly-maturing monomer.
   3809..4526    +  CDS            mCerulean (fragment): enhanced monomeric variant of CFP (Rizzo et al., 2004) mammalian codon-optimized
   4533..4757    +  polyA_signal   bGH poly(A) signal: bovine growth hormone polyadenylation signal
   4823..5126    +  enhancer       CMV enhancer: human cytomegalovirus immediate early enhancer
   5127..5330    +  promoter       CMV promoter: human cytomegalovirus (CMV) immediate early promoter
   5415..5906    +  CDS            cp-mKate (fragment): cp-mKate is a basic (constitutively fluorescent) red fluorescent protein published in 2011, derived from Entacmaea quadricolor.
   5841..7496    +  CDS            RCaMP: RCaMP is a basic (constitutively fluorescent) red fluorescent protein published in 2013, derived from Entacmaea quadricolor.
   7512..7736    +  polyA_signal   bGH poly(A) signal: bovine growth hormone polyadenylation signal
   7802..8105    +  enhancer       CMV enhancer: human cytomegalovirus immediate early enhancer
   8106..8309    +  promoter       CMV promoter: human cytomegalovirus (CMV) immediate early promoter
   8436..9110    +  CDS            hmAzami-Green: humanized monomeric Azami-Green fluorescent protein mammalian codon-optimized
   9120..9344    +  polyA_signal   bGH poly(A) signal: bovine growth hormone polyadenylation signal
   9410..9713    +  enhancer       CMV enhancer: human cytomegalovirus immediate early enhancer
   9714..9917    +  promoter       CMV promoter: human cytomegalovirus (CMV) immediate early promoter
   9963..10895   +  CDS            iRFP670: iRFP670 is a basic (constitutively fluorescent) near ir fluorescent protein published in 2013, derived from Rhodopseudomonas palustris CGA009. It has low acid sensitivity. It requires the cofactor biliverdin for fluorescence.
  10914..11138   +  polyA_signal   bGH poly(A) signal: bovine growth hormone polyadenylation signal
  11204..11507   +  enhancer       CMV enhancer: human cytomegalovirus immediate early enhancer
  11508..11711   +  promoter       CMV promoter: human cytomegalovirus (CMV) immediate early promoter
  11822..12529   +  CDS            mCherry: mCherry is a basic (constitutively fluorescent) red fluorescent protein published in 2004, derived from Discosoma sp.. It is reported to be a very rapidly-maturing monomer with low acid sensitivity.
  12554..12778   +  polyA_signal   bGH poly(A) signal: bovine growth hormone polyadenylation signal
  12801..12905   +  promoter       AmpR promoter: bla
  12906..13766   +  CDS            AmpR: β-lactamase; bla; confers resistance to ampicillin, carbenicillin, and related antibiotics
  13937..14525   +  rep_origin     ori: high-copy-number ColE1/pMB1/pBR322/pUC origin of replication
