[The description below was written by a language model from this plasmid's Addgene catalogue record and pLannotate feature annotations shown in this document.]
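Description:
ColorfulCell is a roughly 14.7 kb synthetic-biology plasmid built on the small MXS_chaining vector backbone, which supplies only a high-copy ColE1/pUC-type origin and an ampicillin resistance gene (bla with its own promoter) for propagation and selection in E. coli. No mammalian selection marker or viral element is annotated, so it appears to be intended for plain transfection and transient expression in mammalian cells.

The payload is six expression cassettes chained head to tail in the same orientation, each with its own CMV immediate-early enhancer/promoter and bovine growth hormone polyadenylation signal. Each encodes a spectrally distinct fluorescent protein fused to a localisation signal. In order, these are GTS-Citrine (yellow), Lyn-tagged triple Cerulean (cyan), NLS-tagged triple TagBFP (blue, nuclear), MTS-Azami-Green (green), iRFP670 with a C-terminal SKL motif (near-infrared and biliverdin-dependent; SKL is a peroxisomal targeting signal), and ETS-mCherry-KDEL (red; KDEL is an endoplasmic reticulum retention signal). The record does not expand the abbreviations. By common usage, Lyn would indicate a plasma-membrane anchor, and GTS, MTS and ETS would indicate Golgi, mitochondrial and ER targeting sequences.

In the third cassette, the automated annotation labels the coding region as cp-mKate and RCaMP. These are relatives derived from the same Entacmaea quadricolor protein family, so the labels are most likely homology hits to the TagBFP repeats named in the catalogue. The depositor and repository sequences differ by only a few bases and give the same feature map.

The construct demonstrates multi-cassette assembly by MXS-chaining and lets six subcellular compartments be labelled at once from a single plasmid for imaging.
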