Addgene plasmid #62449: ColorfulCell
Purpose: MXS_chaining vector with 6 cassettes
Depositing lab: Pierre Neveu. Depositing organization: European Molecular Biology Laboratory (EMBL), Heidelberg. Publication: MXS-Chaining: A Highly Efficient Cloning Platform for Imaging and Flow Cytometry Approaches in Mammalian Systems. Sladitschek HL, Neveu PA. PLoS One. 2015 Apr 24;10(4):e0124958. doi: 10.1371/journal.pone.0124958. eCollection 2015. PONE-D-15-01385 PubMed 25909630.
Backbone
  Vector backbone: MXS_chaining vector
  Backbone manufacturer: Neveu lab, Addgene plasmid #62394
  Backbone size w/o insert (bp): 1945
  Vector type: Synthetic Biology
Growth in bacteria
  Bacterial resistance: Ampicillin, 100 μg/mL
  Growth temperature: 37°C
  Growth strain: Mach1
  Copy number: High Copy
Gene/Insert 1
  Gene/Insert name: CMV::GTS-Citrine-bGHpA
  Species: Synthetic
  Cloning method: Unknown
  Sequencing primers: 5′ TTACCGCCTTTGAGTGAG
Gene/Insert 2
  Gene/Insert name: CMV::Lyn-Ceruleanx3-bGHpA
  Species: Synthetic
Gene/Insert 3
  Gene/Insert name: CMV::NLS-TagBFPx3-bGHpA
  Species: Synthetic
Gene/Insert 4
  Gene/Insert name: CMV::MTS-AzamiGreen-bGHpA
  Species: Synthetic
Gene/Insert 5
  Gene/Insert name: CMV::iRFP670-SKL-bGHpA
  Species: Synthetic
Gene/Insert 6
  Gene/Insert name: CMV::ETS-mCherry-KDEL-bGHpA
  Species: Synthetic
Terms and licenses: Academic/Nonprofit Terms; Industry Terms: Not Available to Industry
How to cite: ColorfulCell was a gift from Pierre Neveu (Addgene plasmid # 62449 ; http://n2t.net/addgene:62449 ; RRID:Addgene_62449)
