>Addgene plasmid #62449 | ColorfulCell | addgene partial sequence | sequence record 104817 | Citrine RV 5'-CATCAGGCCGTAGCCGAAGG-3'
TGCAGATGAACTTCAGGGTCAGCTTGCCGTAGGTGGCATCGCCCTCGCCCTCGCCGGACACGCTGAACTT
GTGGCCGTTTACGTCGCCGTCCAGCTCGACCAGGATGGGCACCACCCCGGTGAACAGCTCCTCGCCCTTG
CTCACCATCTCGACCGCAATCCAGTAGTTGAAGCCCAAGACGATGATGCAGGCCACCAGGGCGGCCAGCA
CGAGGGGCGGCGACTTCATCTCGACCAGCTGAGATCCCTAGCGGATCTGACGGTTCACTAAACCAGCTCT
GCTTATATAGACCTCCCACCGTACACGCCTACCGCCCATTTGCGTCAATGGGGCGGAGTTGTTACGACAT
TTTGGAAAGTCCCGTTGATTTTGGTGCCAAAACAAACTCCCATTGACGTCAATGGGGTGGAGACTTGGAA
ATCCCCGTGAGTCAAACCGCTATCCACGCCCATTGATGTACTGCCAAAACCGCATCACCATGGTAATAGC
GATGACTAATACGTAGATGTACTGCCAAGTAGGAAAGTCCCATAAGGTCATGTACTGGGCATAATGCCAG
GCGGGCCATTTACCGTCATTGACGTCAATAGGGGGCGTACTTGGCATATGATACACTTGATGTACTGCCA
AGTGGGCAGTTTACCGTAAATACTCCACCCATTGACGTCAATGGAAAGTCCCTATTGGCGTTACTATGGG
AACATACGTCATTATTGACGTC
