>Addgene plasmid #62449 | ColorfulCell | addgene partial sequence | sequence record 106080 | hmA-Green-F 5'-cactgggagaggagcatgac-3'
CATCAGCATGAGGGGCGACTGCTTCTTCTACGACATCAGGTTCGACGGCACCAACTTCCCCCCCAACGGC
CCCGTGATGCAGAAGAAGACCCTGAAGTGGGAGCCCAGCACCGAGAAGATGTACGTGGAGGACGGCGTGC
TGAAGGGCGACGTGAACATGAGGCTGCTGCTGGAGGGCGGCGGCCACTACAGGTGCGACTTCAAGACCAC
CTACAAGGCCAAGAAGGAGGTGAGGCTGCCCGACGCCCACAAGATCGACCACAGGATCGAGATCCTGAAG
CACGACAAGGACTACAACAAGGTGAAGCTGTACGAGAACGCCGTGGCCAGGTACTCCATGCTGCCCAGCC
AGGCCTAAGTCGAGCTGTGCCTTCTAGTTGCCAGCCATCTGTTGTTTGCCCCTCCCCCGTGCCTTCCTTG
ACCCTGGAAGGTGCCACTCCCACTGTCCTTTCCTAATAAAATGAGGAAATTGCATCGCATTGTCTGAGTA
GGTGTCATTCTATTCTGGGGGGTGGGGTGGGGCAGGACAGCAAGGGGGAGGATTGGGAAGACAATAGCAG
GCATGCTGGGGATGCGGTGGGCTCTATGGTCGAGTAGTTATTAATAGTAATCAATTACGGGGTCATTAGT
TCATAGCCCATATATGGAGTTCCGCGTTACATAACTTACGGTAAATGGCCCGCCTGGCTGACCGCCCAAC
GA
