>Addgene plasmid #62449 | ColorfulCell | addgene partial sequence | sequence record 106081 | iRFP-F2 5'-gaactgaagtcgctcgaaga-3'
GCAGGCGATGCTCGGCTATCACCGCGTGATGTTGTACCGCTTCGCGGACGACGGCTCCGGGATGGTGATC
GGCGAGGCGAAGCGCAGCGACCTGGAGAGCTTTCTCGGTCAGCACTTTCCGGCGTCGCTGGTCCCGCAGC
AGGCGCGGCTACTGTACTTGAAGAACGCGATCCGCGTGGTCTCGGATTCGCGCGGCATCAGCAGCCGGAT
CGTGCCCGAGCACGACGCCTCCGGCGCCGCGCTCGATCTGTCGTTCGCGCACCTGCGCAGCATCTCGCCC
TGCCATCTCGAATTTCTGCGGAACATGGGCGTCAGCGCCTCGATGTCGCTGTCGATCATCATTGACGGCA
CGCTATGGGGATTGATCATCTGTCATCATTACGAGCCGCGTGCCGTGCCGATGGCGCAGCGCGTCGCGGC
CGAAATGTTCGCCGACTTCTTATCGCTGCACTTCACCGCCGCCCACCACCAACGCAGCAAGCTGTGAGTC
GAGCTGTGCCTTCTAGTTGCCAGCCATCTGTTGTTTGCCCCTCCCCCGTGCCTTCCTTGACCCTGGAAGG
TGCCACTCCCACTGTCCTTTCCTAATAAAATGAGGAAATTGCATCGCATTGTCTGAGTAGGTGTCATTCT
ATTCTGGGGGGTGGGGTGGGGCAGGACAGCAAGGGGGAGGATTGGGAAGACAATAGCAGGCATGCT
